Addgene plasmid #86399: pcDNA3.1-LGC-53
Purpose: Mammalian expression of codon-optimized dopamine receptor LGC-53
Depositing lab: Steven Mennerick. Depositing organization: Washington University in Saint Louis. Publication: Fast phasic release properties of dopamine studied with a channel biosensor. Kress GJ, Shu HJ, Yu A, Taylor A, Benz A, Harmon S, Mennerick S. J Neurosci. 2014 Aug 27;34(35):11792-802. doi: 10.1523/JNEUROSCI.2355-14.2014. PubMed 25164674.
Backbone
  Vector backbone: pcDNA3.1(+)
  Backbone manufacturer: Invitrogen
  Backbone size w/o insert (bp): 5357
  Total vector size (bp): 6884
  Vector type: Mammalian Expression
  Selectable markers: Neomycin (select with G418)
Growth in bacteria
  Bacterial resistance: Ampicillin, 100 μg/mL
  Growth temperature: 37°C
  Growth strain: DH5alpha
  Copy number: High Copy
Gene/Insert
  Gene/Insert name: LGC-53 (alt name: Ligand-gated chloride channel)
  Species: C. elegans (nematode), Synthetic
  Insert size (bp): 1528
  Mutation: Codon optimized for mammalian expression; Signal sequence optimized to that of rat Gabra1. Amino acid changes R398A, R399A, R400A, R439A, R440A, R441A.
  Entrez Gene: lgc-53 (a.k.a. CELE_T21F2.1)
  Promoter: CMV
  Cloning method: Restriction Enzyme; 5′ cloning site HindIII (not destroyed); 3′ cloning site XhoI (not destroyed)
  Sequencing primers: 5′ CMV-F; 3′ BGH-rev
Resource information
  A portion of this plasmid was derived from a plasmid made by: Insert was created by Epoch Life Science, Inc (1306 FM-1092, Suite 407, Missouri City, TX 77459
Terms and licenses: Academic/Nonprofit Terms; Industry Terms: Not Available to Industry
How to cite: pcDNA3.1-LGC-53 was a gift from Steven Mennerick (Addgene plasmid # 86399 ; http://n2t.net/addgene:86399 ; RRID:Addgene_86399)
