[The description below was written by a language model from this plasmid's Addgene catalogue record and pLannotate feature annotations shown in this document.]
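Description:
pcDNA3.1-LGC-53 is a mammalian expression plasmid of about 6.9 kb, built on the Invitrogen pcDNA3.1(+) backbone, that carries a synthetic, codon-optimized version of the Caenorhabditis elegans gene lgc-53. This gene encodes a dopamine-gated chloride channel. The roughly 1.5 kb insert sits between the HindIII and XhoI sites, downstream of the human cytomegalovirus immediate-early enhancer and promoter and upstream of the bovine growth hormone polyadenylation signal. This arrangement gives strong constitutive transcription in transfected mammalian cells. A T7 promoter lies just ahead of the cloning site and could in principle drive in vitro transcription. The feature table does not annotate the LGC-53 coding region itself, but the unannotated gap between the T7 promoter and the bGH poly(A) signal matches the expected position and size of the insert.

Besides the codon optimization, the native signal sequence has been replaced with that of rat Gabra1, and two arginine triplets have been changed to alanine (R398A/R399A/R400A and R439A/R440A/R441A). The record does not state the reason for these substitutions. In bacteria the plasmid is maintained at high copy through a ColE1/pUC-type origin and selected with ampicillin via the β-lactamase gene. An f1 origin is also present. An SV40 early promoter drives the neomycin phosphotransferase gene, followed by an SV40 poly(A) signal, which allows G418 selection of stable mammalian lines. Several small annotated fragments (an HIV-1 LTR fragment, ble, lacI, bom) appear to be partial backbone matches rather than functional elements. According to the associated publication, the channel serves as a biosensor for studying fast phasic dopamine release.
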