Features (pLannotate 1.2.2; 19 found; start..end, strand, type, name):
     28..80      -  misc_feature   bom (fragment): basis of mobility region from pBR322
    235..614     +  enhancer       CMV enhancer: human cytomegalovirus immediate early enhancer
    615..818     +  promoter       CMV promoter: human cytomegalovirus (CMV) immediate early promoter
    814..847     +  LTR            5' LTR (truncated) (fragment): truncated 5' long terminal repeat (LTR) from HIV-1
    863..881     +  promoter       T7 promoter: promoter for bacteriophage T7 RNA polymerase
   2484..2708    +  polyA_signal   bGH poly(A) signal: bovine growth hormone polyadenylation signal
   2712..2733    +  promoter       SV40 promoter (fragment): SV40 enhancer and early promoter
   2754..3182    +  rep_origin     f1 ori (sequence partly withheld): f1 bacteriophage origin of replication; arrow indicates direction of (+) strand synthesis
   3196..3525    +  promoter       SV40 promoter: SV40 enhancer and early promoter
   3592..4383    +  CDS            neo: KKA2_KLEPN - Also known as kan, nptII. Experimental evidence at protein level: Swiss-Prot protein existence level 1. Resistance to kanamycin, neomycin, paromomycin, ribostamycin, butirosin and gentamicin B. From Klebsiella pneumoniae.
   4407..4565    +  CDS            ble (fragment): BLE_KLEPN - Experimental evidence at protein level: Swiss-Prot protein existence level 1. Binding protein with a strong affinity to the bleomycin family of antibiotics. Binds to CL990; an antimitotic-antibiotic compound. From Klebsiella pneumoniae.
   4560..4681    +  polyA_signal   SV40 poly(A) signal: SV40 polyadenylation signal
   4754..4770    -  protein_bind   lac operator: The lac repressor binds to the lac operator to inhibit transcription in E. coli. This inhibition can be relieved by adding lactose or isopropyl-β-D-thiogalactopyranoside (IPTG). lac repressor encoded by lacI
   4778..4808    -  promoter       lac promoter: promoter for the E. coli lac operon
   4823..4844    -  protein_bind   CAP binding site: CAP binding activates transcription in the presence of cAMP. E. coli catabolite activator protein
   4857..4949    -  CDS            lacI (fragment): lac repressor; lacI; The lac repressor binds to the lac operator to inhibit transcription in E. coli. This inhibition can be relieved by adding lactose or isopropyl-β-D-thiogalactopyranoside (IPTG).
   5132..5720    -  rep_origin     ori: high-copy-number ColE1/pMB1/pBR322/pUC origin of replication
   5891..6751    -  CDS            AmpR: β-lactamase; bla; confers resistance to ampicillin, carbenicillin, and related antibiotics
   6752..6856    -  promoter       AmpR promoter: bla
>Addgene plasmid #86399 | pcDNA3.1-LGC-53 | addgene full sequence | sequence record 170456 | Addgene NGS Result
GACGGATCGGGAGATCTCCCGATCCCCTATGGTGCACTCTCAGTACAATCTGCTCTGATGCCGCATAGTT
AAGCCAGTATCTGCTCCCTGCTTGTGTGTTGGAGGTCGCTGAGTAGTGCGCGAGCAAAATTTAAGCTACA
ACAAGGCAAGGCTTGACCGACAATTGCATGAAGAATCTGCTTAGGGTTAGGCGTTTTGCGCTGCTTCGCG
ATGTACGGGCCAGATATACGCGTTGACATTGATTATTGACTAGTTATTAATAGTAATCAATTACGGGGTC
ATTAGTTCATAGCCCATATATGGAGTTCCGCGTTACATAACTTACGGTAAATGGCCCGCCTGGCTGACCG
CCCAACGACCCCCGCCCATTGACGTCAATAATGACGTATGTTCCCATAGTAACGCCAATAGGGACTTTCC
ATTGACGTCAATGGGTGGAGTATTTACGGTAAACTGCCCACTTGGCAGTACATCAAGTGTATCATATGCC
AAGTACGCCCCCTATTGACGTCAATGACGGTAAATGGCCCGCCTGGCATTATGCCCAGTACATGACCTTA
TGGGACTTTCCTACTTGGCAGTACATCTACGTATTAGTCATCGCTATTACCATGGTGATGCGGTTTTGGC
AGTACATCAATGGGCGTGGATAGCGGTTTGACTCACGGGGATTTCCAAGTCTCCACCCCATTGACGTCAA
TGGGAGTTTGTTTTGGCACCAAAATCAACGGGACTTTCCAAAATGTCGTAACAACTCCGCCCCATTGACG
CAAATGGGCGGTAGGCGTGTACGGTGGGAGGTCTATATAAGCAGAGCTCTCTGGCTAACTAGAGAACCCA
CTGCTTACTGGCTTATCGAAATTAATACGACTCACTATAGGGAGACCCAAGCTGGCTAGCGTTTAAACTT
AAGCTTACCACCATGAAGAAGAGCAGAGGACTCAGTGATTACCTGTGGGCATGGACTCTGATCCTGAGTA
CCCTGTCTGGAAGATCTTACGGAGACACTGACAGACTGGCCGAAATAGCCGCAAACCAGGAGCACAGTAT
TCAGCTCGACCAAATGCCTCCAGACAGGACATTCCATTATCCTAACATACCTAGCAGCCAGCATGACCGC
AGAAGAGAAGGCGGTAAACGGAAGAAGTTCAGAAAGGAAAGACTGGACGAGCCCTGCACCGCCATCAACG
AGACTCTCAGAAAGAATCTCCTCCAAGAGCTGTTCGACGATTCTTACGACAAGAATAACCTCCCAAGCGC
CAACAGTACAGAGGTTATCGTCGAACTCACCGTGCAATCTATTACAGAGATCTCCGAATTCTCATCTAGC
TTCAAGGCAGACGTGTGGTTTAGCCAGATTTGGCGCGACCCCAGGCTGGACTTCTCAGACAGAAACTATT
GCCTGAAGAACATTAGTCTGGCAAGCCACAAACTCCCCACAATGTGGAGTCCCAATGTTTGCTTTGTCAA
CAGCAAGAAGGTGGAGATACACGCATCCCCATCTCAGAATATCCTGCTGCTGATATTCCCTAACGGAACT
GTCTGGCTGAATTTCCGGGTGAGCCTCACTGGACCTTGCAAACTGGACCTGACATATTTCCCAATGGATC
GGCAGTCTTGTAATCTGGTCTTCGAATCATATTCATATAACACTGCCGAGGTCAGGATCGTCTGGCGGGA
CTGGGACGCTGTGACCATACCTGATCCAGATTCAAAGAACCTGCCAGATTTTGAGCTCGTGAATATCGAG
CACATGAATGCCACCCTGGTGTACACTGCAGGCCTCTGGGACCAACTCGAAGTGAAGTTTACCTTCAGGA
GACTCTATGGCTACTACGTTCTGCAAGCCTACATGCCAACCTACCTCAGTGTCTTTATCAGCTGGATCGC
ATTTTGGATCGACACAAAAGCACTGCCCGCAAGAATCACTCTGGGCGTCTCCTCCCTGATGGCACTGACA
TTCCAGTTCGGAAACATTGTTAAGAATCTGCCCAGAGTTAGTTATGTCAAGGCCCTCGACATTTGGATGT
TCGGCTGTGTGGGCTTCATCTTCCTCTCTCTCGTGGAACTGGCTGTCGTTGGCTTCGCAGACAAGCTGGA
GGCAAAGGCAGCTGCCCACAACAGGTGTAAAGAGCAACTGATGATGCGGTCAGACTCCGAGCAGCAATGG
CTCTCTCGCCTCAGTGGCCAGCGGCCTCAGGTGTCAGAAACTAATTCTGACGCTACCCATACAATTCAAA
TTAACGATGGAAACGGAAACGTTGCAGCTGCCAAATCCGAGGAAAAGCGCCAGAAACTGCTGCTGCAGAT
GGAATCTCCAATGTTCGTGAATGGAGAAAAGATCGATGAGATCTCCGCCAAACTGTTCCCTCTCCTGTTC
ACCGCCTTTAACATCTTCTATTGGTTCTATTACATCGGCATGTCTGGCGGTTTCTTTTGACTCGAGTCTA
GAGGGCCCGTTTAAACCCGCTGATCAGCCTCGACTGTGCCTTCTAGTTGCCAGCCATCTGTTGTTTGCCC
CTCCCCCGTGCCTTCCTTGACCCTGGAAGGTGCCACTCCCACTGTCCTTTCCTAATAAAATGAGGAAATT
GCATCGCATTGTCTGAGTAGGTGTCATTCTATTCTGGGGGGTGGGGTGGGGCAGGACAGCAAGGGGGAGG
ATTGGGAAGACAATAGCAGGCATGCTGGGGATGCGGTGGGCTCTATGGCTTCTGAGGCGGAAAGAACCAG
CTGGGGCTCTAGGGGGTATCCCC
[124 nt withheld, positions 2754-2877]
C
[91 nt withheld, positions 2879-2969]
A
[49 nt withheld, positions 2971-3019]
CCTTTGACGTTGGAGTCCACGTTCTTT
[37 nt withheld, positions 3047-3083]
ACCCTATCTCGGTCTATTCTTTTGATTTATAAGGGATTTTGCCGATTTCGGCCTATTGGTTAAAAAATGA
GCTGATTTAACAAAAATTTAACGCGAATTAATTCTGTGGAATGTGTGTCAGTTAGGGTGTGGAAAGTCCC
CAGGCTCCCCAGCAGGCAGAAGTATGCAAAGCATGCATCTCAATTAGTCAGCAACCAGGTGTGGAAAGTC
CCCAGGCTCCCCAGCAGGCAGAAGTATGCAAAGCATGCATCTCAATTAGTCAGCAACCATAGTCCCGCCC
CTAACTCCGCCCATCCCGCCCCTAACTCCGCCCAGTTCCGCCCATTCTCCGCCCCATGGCTGACTAATTT
TTTTTATTTATGCAGAGGCCGAGGCCGCCTCTGCCTCTGAGCTATTCCAGAAGTAGTGAGGAGGCTTTTT
TGGAGGCCTAGGCTTTTGCAAAAAGCTCCCGGGAGCTTGTATATCCATTTTCGGATCTGATCAAGAGACA
GGATGAGGATCGTTTCGCATGATTGAACAAGATGGATTGCACGCAGGTTCTCCGGCCGCTTGGGTGGAGA
GGCTATTCGGCTATGACTGGGCACAACAGACAATCGGCTGCTCTGATGCCGCCGTGTTCCGGCTGTCAGC
GCAGGGGCGCCCGGTTCTTTTTGTCAAGACCGACCTGTCCGGTGCCCTGAATGAACTGCAGGACGAGGCA
GCGCGGCTATCGTGGCTGGCCACGACGGGCGTTCCTTGCGCAGCTGTGCTCGACGTTGTCACTGAAGCGG
GAAGGGACTGGCTGCTATTGGGCGAAGTGCCGGGGCAGGATCTCCTGTCATCTCACCTTGCTCCTGCCGA
GAAAGTATCCATCATGGCTGATGCAATGCGGCGGCTGCATACGCTTGATCCGGCTACCTGCCCATTCGAC
CACCAAGCGAAACATCGCATCGAGCGAGCACGTACTCGGATGGAAGCCGGTCTTGTCGATCAGGATGATC
TGGACGAAGAGCATCAGGGGCTCGCGCCAGCCGAACTGTTCGCCAGGCTCAAGGCGCGCATGCCCGACGG
CGAGGATCTCGTCGTGACCCATGGCGATGCCTGCTTGCCGAATATCATGGTGGAAAATGGCCGCTTTTCT
GGATTCATCGACTGTGGCCGGCTGGGTGTGGCGGACCGCTATCAGGACATAGCGTTGGCTACCCGTGATA
TTGCTGAAGAGCTTGGCGGCGAATGGGCTGACCGCTTCCTCGTGCTTTACGGTATCGCCGCTCCCGATTC
GCAGCGCATCGCCTTCTATCGCCTTCTTGACGAGTTCTTCTGAGCGGGACTCTGGGGTTCGAAATGACCG
ACCAAGCGACGCCCAACCTGCCATCACGAGATTTCGATTCCACCGCCGCCTTCTATGAAAGGTTGGGCTT
CGGAATCGTTTTCCGGGACGCCGGCTGGATGATCCTCCAGCGCGGGGATCTCATGCTGGAGTTCTTCGCC
CACCCCAACTTGTTTATTGCAGCTTATAATGGTTACAAATAAAGCAATAGCATCACAAATTTCACAAATA
AAGCATTTTTTTCACTGCATTCTAGTTGTGGTTTGTCCAAACTCATCAATGTATCTTATCATGTCTGTAT
ACCGTCGACCTCTAGCTAGAGCTTGGCGTAATCATGGTCATAGCTGTTTCCTGTGTGAAATTGTTATCCG
CTCACAATTCCACACAACATACGAGCCGGAAGCATAAAGTGTAAAGCCTGGGGTGCCTAATGAGTGAGCT
AACTCACATTAATTGCGTTGCGCTCACTGCCCGCTTTCCAGTCGGGAAACCTGTCGTGCCAGCTGCATTA
ATGAATCGGCCAACGCGCGGGGAGAGGCGGTTTGCGTATTGGGCGCTCTTCCGCTTCCTCGCTCACTGAC
TCGCTGCGCTCGGTCGTTCGGCTGCGGCGAGCGGTATCAGCTCACTCAAAGGCGGTAATACGGTTATCCA
CAGAATCAGGGGATAACGCAGGAAAGAACATGTGAGCAAAAGGCCAGCAAAAGGCCAGGAACCGTAAAAA
GGCCGCGTTGCTGGCGTTTTTCCATAGGCTCCGCCCCCCTGACGAGCATCACAAAAATCGACGCTCAAGT
CAGAGGTGGCGAAACCCGACAGGACTATAAAGATACCAGGCGTTTCCCCCTGGAAGCTCCCTCGTGCGCT
CTCCTGTTCCGACCCTGCCGCTTACCGGATACCTGTCCGCCTTTCTCCCTTCGGGAAGCGTGGCGCTTTC
TCATAGCTCACGCTGTAGGTATCTCAGTTCGGTGTAGGTCGTTCGCTCCAAGCTGGGCTGTGTGCACGAA
CCCCCCGTTCAGCCCGACCGCTGCGCCTTATCCGGTAACTATCGTCTTGAGTCCAACCCGGTAAGACACG
ACTTATCGCCACTGGCAGCAGCCACTGGTAACAGGATTAGCAGAGCGAGGTATGTAGGCGGTGCTACAGA
GTTCTTGAAGTGGTGGCCTAACTACGGCTACACTAGAAGAACAGTATTTGGTATCTGCGCTCTGCTGAAG
CCAGTTACCTTCGGAAAAAGAGTTGGTAGCTCTTGATCCGGCAAACAAACCACCGCTGGTAGCGGTGGTT
TTTTTGTTTGCAAGCAGCAGATTACGCGCAGAAAAAAAGGATCTCAAGAAGATCCTTTGATCTTTTCTAC
GGGGTCTGACGCTCAGTGGAACGAAAACTCACGTTAAGGGATTTTGGTCATGAGATTATCAAAAAGGATC
TTCACCTAGATCCTTTTAAATTAAAAATGAAGTTTTAAATCAATCTAAAGTATATATGAGTAAACTTGGT
CTGACAGTTACCAATGCTTAATCAGTGAGGCACCTATCTCAGCGATCTGTCTATTTCGTTCATCCATAGT
TGCCTGACTCCCCGTCGTGTAGATAACTACGATACGGGAGGGCTTACCATCTGGCCCCAGTGCTGCAATG
ATACCGCGAGACCCACGCTCACCGGCTCCAGATTTATCAGCAATAAACCAGCCAGCCGGAAGGGCCGAGC
GCAGAAGTGGTCCTGCAACTTTATCCGCCTCCATCCAGTCTATTAATTGTTGCCGGGAAGCTAGAGTAAG
TAGTTCGCCAGTTAATAGTTTGCGCAACGTTGTTGCCATTGCTACAGGCATCGTGGTGTCACGCTCGTCG
TTTGGTATGGCTTCATTCAGCTCCGGTTCCCAACGATCAAGGCGAGTTACATGATCCCCCATGTTGTGCA
AAAAAGCGGTTAGCTCCTTCGGTCCTCCGATCGTTGTCAGAAGTAAGTTGGCCGCAGTGTTATCACTCAT
GGTTATGGCAGCACTGCATAATTCTCTTACTGTCATGCCATCCGTAAGATGCTTTTCTGTGACTGGTGAG
TACTCAACCAAGTCATTCTGAGAATAGTGTATGCGGCGACCGAGTTGCTCTTGCCCGGCGTCAATACGGG
ATAATACCGCGCCACATAGCAGAACTTTAAAAGTGCTCATCATTGGAAAACGTTCTTCGGGGCGAAAACT
CTCAAGGATCTTACCGCTGTTGAGATCCAGTTCGATGTAACCCACTCGTGCACCCAACTGATCTTCAGCA
TCTTTTACTTTCACCAGCGTTTCTGGGTGAGCAAAAACAGGAAGGCAAAATGCCGCAAAAAAGGGAATAA
GGGCGACACGGAAATGTTGAATACTCATACTCTTCCTTTTTCAATATTATTGAAGCATTTATCAGGGTTA
TTGTCTCATGAGCGGATACATATTTGAATGTATTTAGAAAAATAAACAAATAGGGGTTCCGCGCACATTT
CCCCGAAAAGTGCCACCTGACGTC
